Addgene plasmid #161076: pDONR221-SLC15A4_STOP
Purpose: Gateway entry clone with codon-optimized ORF sequence for subcloning into custom expression vectors. Contains a STOP codon at the end of the codon-optimized ORF sequence.
Depositing lab: RESOLUTE Consortium & Giulio Superti-Furga. Depositing organization: CeMM Research Center for Molecular Medicine. Publication: The RESOLUTE consortium: unlocking SLC transporters for drug discovery. Superti-Furga G, Lackner D, Wiedmer T, Ingles-Prieto A, Barbosa B, Girardi E, Goldmann U, Gurtl B, Klavins K, Klimek C, Lindinger S, Lineiro-Retes E, Muller AC, Onstein S, Redinger G, Reil D, Sedlyarov V, Wolf G, Crawford M, Everley R, ... Steppan CM. Nat Rev Drug Discov. 2020 Jul;19(7):429-430. doi: 10.1038/d41573-020-00056-6. PubMed 32265506.
Backbone
  Vector backbone: pDONR221
  Backbone manufacturer: ThermoFisher Scientific
  Backbone size w/o insert (bp): 2550
  Vector type: Mammalian Expression
Growth in bacteria
  Bacterial resistance: Kanamycin, 50 μg/mL
  Growth temperature: 37°C
  Growth strain: NEB Stable
  Copy number: High Copy
Gene/Insert
  Gene/Insert name: SLC15A4 (alt name: PHT1, PTR4)
  Species: H. sapiens (human)
  Insert size (bp): 1734
  Entrez Gene: SLC15A4 (a.k.a. FP12591, PHT1, PTR4)
  Cloning method: Gateway Cloning
  Sequencing primers: 5′ M13-fwd; 3′ M13-rev
Terms and licenses: Academic/Nonprofit Terms; Industry Terms
Depositor comments: This plasmid contains a STOP codon at the end of the codon-optimized ORF. For the version of this plasmid that does not contain a STOP codon, please see Addgene plasmid 131910 For more information on the full Resolute plasmid collection, please see www.addgene.org/depositor-collections/re-solute/. Please provide your feedback on this plasmid to the RESOLUTE consortium by filling out their RESOLUTE repository feedback form: https://forms.office.com/Pages/ResponsePage.aspx?id=0e05yklzmkS7rjFGQL4N7z4feCLQvEJAmVcOCM_u885UN1JJRko0Ukg4TVQwNTZLOUxPQVJWT1NHUCQlQCN0PWcu
How to cite: pDONR221-SLC15A4_STOP was a gift from RESOLUTE Consortium & Giulio Superti-Furga (Addgene plasmid # 161076 ; http://n2t.net/addgene:161076 ; RRID:Addgene_161076)
