[The description below was written by a language model from this plasmid's Addgene catalogue record and pLannotate feature annotations shown in this document.]
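Description:
pDONR221-SLC15A4_STOP is a Gateway entry clone built on the pDONR221 backbone, carrying a codon-optimized open reading frame for human SLC15A4 (also known as PHT1 or PTR4), a member of the solute carrier transporter family. The sequenced plasmid is about 4.3 kb, and it is maintained in E. coli through a high-copy ColE1/pUC-type origin of replication with selection by a kanamycin resistance gene (aminoglycoside phosphotransferase). Although the catalogue lists the vector type as mammalian expression, the feature table shows no eukaryotic promoter or polyadenylation signal upstream or downstream of the ORF, so the plasmid itself serves as a shuttle for the coding sequence rather than as an expression vector.

The roughly 1.7 kb SLC15A4 coding sequence sits between attL1 and attL2 sites, the recombination sites recognised in the Gateway LR reaction. This allows directional transfer of the ORF into any attR-containing destination vector, which then supplies the promoter, tags and selection markers. As the name indicates, this version retains a stop codon at the end of the ORF, making it suited to expression of the native protein or N-terminally tagged fusions; C-terminal fusions are not possible, and a companion clone without the stop codon exists for them. Other annotated elements are backbone features: rrnB T1 and T2 terminators upstream of the cassette that insulate it from read-through transcription, a T7 promoter beyond attL2 oriented toward the insert, and short lacI and lacZα remnants. The plasmid belongs to a consortium collection of SLC transporter clones for transporter research and drug discovery.
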