Features (pLannotate 1.2.2; 10 found; start..end, strand, type, name):
      1..100     +  protein_bind   attL1: mutant version of attL; recombination site for the Gateway® LR reaction LR Clonase™
    106..1836    +  CDS            SLC15A4: S15A4_HUMAN - Also known as PHT1 From Homo sapiens (Human).
   1841..1940    -  protein_bind   attL2: mutant version of attL; recombination site for the Gateway® LR reaction LR Clonase™
   1958..1976    -  promoter       T7 promoter: promoter for bacteriophage T7 RNA polymerase
   2110..2919    +  CDS            KanR: aminoglycoside phosphotransferase; aph(3')-Ia; confers resistance to kanamycin in bacteria or G418 (Geneticin®) in eukaryotes
   3066..3654    +  rep_origin     ori: high-copy-number ColE1/pMB1/pBR322/pUC origin of replication
   3837..3929    +  CDS            lacI (fragment): lac repressor; lacI; The lac repressor binds to the lac operator to inhibit transcription in E. coli. This inhibition can be relieved by adding lactose or isopropyl-β-D-thiogalactopyranoside (IPTG).
   3984..4011    -  terminator     rrnB T2 terminator: transcription terminator T2 from the E. coli rrnB gene
   4143..4186    +  terminator     rrnB T1 terminator: Escherichia coli rrnB; transcription terminator T1 from the E. coli rrnB gene
   4233..4269    -  CDS            lacZα (fragment): LacZα fragment of β-galactosidase; lacZ fragment
>Addgene plasmid #161076 | pDONR221-SLC15A4_STOP | addgene full sequence | sequence record 356920 | Addgene NGS Result
CAAATAATGATTTTATTTTGACTGATAGTGACCTGTTCGTTGCAACACATTGATGAGCAATGCTTTTTTA
TAATGCCAACTTTGTACAAAAAAGCAGGCTCCACCATGGAGGGCAGCGGCGGCGGCGCCGGCGAGAGGGC
CCCCCTGCTGGGCGCCCGGAGAGCCGCCGCAGCAGCAGCAGCAGCAGGAGCCTTTGCCGGCAGGCGCGCC
GCCTGCGGAGCCGTGCTGCTGACAGAGCTGCTGGAGAGGGCAGCCTTTTATGGCATTACATCCAACCTGG
TACTGTTCCTGAATGGCGCCCCATTTTGTTGGGAGGGAGCACAGGCAAGCGAGGCCCTGCTGCTGTTCAT
GGGCCTGACATACCTGGGCTCCCCCTTTGGCGGCTGGCTGGCAGACGCAAGGCTGGGAAGGGCAAGGGCC
ATCCTGCTGAGCCTGGCCCTGTATCTGCTGGGAATGCTGGCATTTCCACTGCTGGCAGCACCTGCAACAA
GGGCCGCCCTGTGCGGCTCTGCCAGACTGCTGAACTGTACCGCACCAGGACCAGATGCAGCAGCAAGGTG
CTGTAGCCCAGCCACATTCGCCGGACTGGTGCTGGTGGGACTGGGAGTGGCAACAGTGAAGGCCAATATC
ACCCCCTTTGGCGCCGACCAGGTGAAGGATAGAGGCCCTGAGGCCACCCGGAGATTCTTTAACTGGTTCT
ACTGGTCTATCAATCTGGGAGCAATCCTGAGCCTGGGAGGAATCGCCTACATCCAGCAGAACGTGTCCTT
TGTGACAGGCTATGCAATCCCAACCGTGTGCGTGGGACTGGCCTTCGTGGTGTTCCTGTGCGGCCAGTCC
GTGTTCATCACCAAGCCCCCTGACGGCTCTGCCTTCACAGATATGTTTAAGATCCTGACCTATAGCTGCT
GTTCCCAGAAGAGGTCCGGCGAGCGCCAGTCTAATGGCGAGGGCATCGGCGTGTTCCAGCAGAGCTCCAA
GCAGTCCCTGTTTGACTCTTGCAAGATGAGCCACGGCGGCCCCTTCACAGAGGAGAAGGTGGAGGATGTG
AAGGCCCTGGTGAAGATCGTGCCAGTGTTCCTGGCCCTGATCCCCTACTGGACCGTGTATTTTCAGATGC
AGACCACATACGTGCTGCAGAGCCTGCACCTGCGGATCCCTGAGATCTCCAACATCACCACAACCCCTCA
CACACTGCCAGCCGCCTGGCTGACCATGTTTGACGCCGTGCTGATCCTGCTGCTGATCCCTCTGAAGGAC
AAGCTGGTGGATCCAATCCTGAGGCGCCACGGCCTGCTGCCTTCTAGCCTGAAGAGGATCGCCGTGGGCA
TGTTCTTTGTGATGTGCTCTGCCTTCGCCGCAGGAATCCTGGAGAGCAAGCGCCTGAATCTGGTGAAGGA
GAAGACAATCAACCAGACCATCGGCAATGTGGTGTACCACGCCGCCGATCTGTCCCTGTGGTGGCAGGTG
CCTCAGTATCTGCTGATCGGCATCAGCGAGATCTTCGCCTCCATCGCCGGCCTGGAGTTTGCCTATTCTG
CCGCCCCAAAGTCTATGCAGAGCGCCATCATGGGCCTGTTCTTTTTCTTTTCCGGAGTGGGATCTTTTGT
GGGAAGCGGACTGCTGGCCCTGGTGAGCATCAAGGCCATCGGCTGGATGTCCTCTCACACAGACTTCGGC
AACATCAATGGCTGCTACCTGAACTACTATTTCTTTCTGCTGGCAGCAATCCAGGGAGCCACCCTGCTGC
TGTTCCTGATCATCTCCGTGAAGTATGACCACCACAGAGATCACCAGCGGTCCAGAGCCAATGGCGTGCC
AACCTCTCGGAGAGCCTAAGACCCAGCTTTCTTGTACAAAGTTGGCATTATAAGAAAGCATTGCTTATCA
ATTTGTTGCAACGAACAGGTCACTATCAGTCAAAATAAAATCATTATTTGCCATCCAGCTGATATCCCCT
ATAGTGAGTCGTATTACATGGTCATAGCTGTTTCCTGGCAGCTCTGGCCCGTGTCTCAAAATCTCTGATG
TTACATTGCACAAGATAAAAATATATCATCATGAACAATAAAACTGTCTGCTTACATAAACAGTAATACA
AGGGGTGTTATGAGCCATATTCAACGGGAAACGTCGAGGCCGCGATTAAATTCCAACATGGATGCTGATT
TATATGGGTATAAATGGGCTCGCGATAATGTCGGGCAATCAGGTGCGACAATCTATCGCTTGTATGGGAA
GCCCGATGCGCCAGAGTTGTTTCTGAAACATGGCAAAGGTAGCGTTGCCAATGATGTTACAGATGAGATG
GTCAGACTAAACTGGCTGACGGAATTTATGCCTCTTCCGACCATCAAGCATTTTATCCGTACTCCTGATG
ATGCATGGTTACTCACCACTGCGATCCCCGGAAAAACAGCATTCCAGGTATTAGAAGAATATCCTGATTC
AGGTGAAAATATTGTTGATGCGCTGGCAGTGTTCCTGCGCCGGTTGCATTCGATTCCTGTTTGTAATTGT
CCTTTTAACAGCGATCGCGTATTTCGTCTCGCTCAGGCGCAATCACGAATGAATAACGGTTTGGTTGATG
CGAGTGATTTTGATGACGAGCGTAATGGCTGGCCTGTTGAACAAGTCTGGAAAGAAATGCATAAACTTTT
GCCATTCTCACCGGATTCAGTCGTCACTCATGGTGATTTCTCACTTGATAACCTTATTTTTGACGAGGGG
AAATTAATAGGTTGTATTGATGTTGGACGAGTCGGAATCGCAGACCGATACCAGGATCTTGCCATCCTAT
GGAACTGCCTCGGTGAGTTTTCTCCTTCATTACAGAAACGGCTTTTTCAAAAATATGGTATTGATAATCC
TGATATGAATAAATTGCAGTTTCATTTGATGCTCGATGAGTTTTTCTAATCAGAATTGGTTAATTGGTTG
TAACACTGGCAGAGCATTACGCTGACTTGACGGGACGGCGCAAGCTCATGACCAAAATCCCTTAACGTGA
GTTACGCGTCGTTCCACTGAGCGTCAGACCCCGTAGAAAAGATCAAAGGATCTTCTTGAGATCCTTTTTT
TCTGCGCGTAATCTGCTGCTTGCAAACAAAAAAACCACCGCTACCAGCGGTGGTTTGTTTGCCGGATCAA
GAGCTACCAACTCTTTTTCCGAAGGTAACTGGCTTCAGCAGAGCGCAGATACCAAATACTGTTCTTCTAG
TGTAGCCGTAGTTAGGCCACCACTTCAAGAACTCTGTAGCACCGCCTACATACCTCGCTCTGCTAATCCT
GTTACCAGTGGCTGCTGCCAGTGGCGATAAGTCGTGTCTTACCGGGTTGGACTCAAGACGATAGTTACCG
GATAAGGCGCAGCGGTCGGGCTGAACGGGGGGTTCGTGCACACAGCCCAGCTTGGAGCGAACGACCTACA
CCGAACTGAGATACCTACAGCGTGAGCTATGAGAAAGCGCCACGCTTCCCGAAGGGAGAAAGGCGGACAG
GTATCCGGTAAGCGGCAGGGTCGGAACAGGAGAGCGCACGAGGGAGCTTCCAGGGGGAAACGCCTGGTAT
CTTTATAGTCCTGTCGGGTTTCGCCACCTCTGACTTGAGCGTCGATTTTTGTGATGCTCGTCAGGGGGGC
GGAGCCTATGGAAAAACGCCAGCAACGCGGCCTTTTTACGGTTCCTGGCCTTTTGCTGGCCTTTTGCTCA
CATGTTCTTTCCTGCGTTATCCCCTGATTCTGTGGATAACCGTATTACCGCCTTTGAGTGAGCTGATACC
GCTCGCCGCAGCCGAACGACCGAGCGCAGCGAGTCAGTGAGCGAGGAAGCGGAAGAGCGCCCAATACGCA
AACCGCCTCTCCCCGCGCGTTGGCCGATTCATTAATGCAGCTGGCACGACAGGTTTCCCGACTGGAAAGC
GGGCAGTGAGCGCAACGCAATTAATACGCGTACCGCTAGCCAGGAAGAGTTTGTAGAAACGCAAAAAGGC
CATCCGTCAGGATGGCCTTCTGCTTAGTTTGATGCCTGGCAGTTTATGGCGGGCGTCCTGCCCGCCACCC
TCCGGGCCGTTGCTTCACAACGTTCAAATCCGCTCCCGGCGGATTTGTCCTACTCAGGAGAGCGTTCACC
GACAAACAACAGATAAAACGAAAGGCCCAGTCTTCCGACTGAGCCTTTCGTTTTATTTGATGCCTGGCAG
TTCCCTACTCTCGCGTTAACGCTAGCATGGATGTTTTCCCAGTCACGACGTTGTAAAACGACGGCCAGTC
TTAAGCTCGGGCCC
