>Addgene plasmid #161076 | pDONR221-SLC15A4_STOP | depositor partial sequence | sequence record 312087 | Codon-optimized ORF of SLC15A4
ATGGAGGGCAGCGGCGGCGGCGCCGGCGAGAGGGCCCCCCTGCTGGGCGCCCGGAGAGCCGCCGCAGCAG
CAGCAGCAGCAGGAGCCTTTGCCGGCAGGCGCGCCGCCTGCGGAGCCGTGCTGCTGACAGAGCTGCTGGA
GAGGGCAGCCTTTTATGGCATTACATCCAACCTGGTACTGTTCCTGAATGGCGCCCCATTTTGTTGGGAG
GGAGCACAGGCAAGCGAGGCCCTGCTGCTGTTCATGGGCCTGACATACCTGGGCTCCCCCTTTGGCGGCT
GGCTGGCAGACGCAAGGCTGGGAAGGGCAAGGGCCATCCTGCTGAGCCTGGCCCTGTATCTGCTGGGAAT
GCTGGCATTTCCACTGCTGGCAGCACCTGCAACAAGGGCCGCCCTGTGCGGCTCTGCCAGACTGCTGAAC
TGTACCGCACCAGGACCAGATGCAGCAGCAAGGTGCTGTAGCCCAGCCACATTCGCCGGACTGGTGCTGG
TGGGACTGGGAGTGGCAACAGTGAAGGCCAATATCACCCCCTTTGGCGCCGACCAGGTGAAGGATAGAGG
CCCTGAGGCCACCCGGAGATTCTTTAACTGGTTCTACTGGTCTATCAATCTGGGAGCAATCCTGAGCCTG
GGAGGAATCGCCTACATCCAGCAGAACGTGTCCTTTGTGACAGGCTATGCAATCCCAACCGTGTGCGTGG
GACTGGCCTTCGTGGTGTTCCTGTGCGGCCAGTCCGTGTTCATCACCAAGCCCCCTGACGGCTCTGCCTT
CACAGATATGTTTAAGATCCTGACCTATAGCTGCTGTTCCCAGAAGAGGTCCGGCGAGCGCCAGTCTAAT
GGCGAGGGCATCGGCGTGTTCCAGCAGAGCTCCAAGCAGTCCCTGTTTGACTCTTGCAAGATGAGCCACG
GCGGCCCCTTCACAGAGGAGAAGGTGGAGGATGTGAAGGCCCTGGTGAAGATCGTGCCAGTGTTCCTGGC
CCTGATCCCCTACTGGACCGTGTATTTTCAGATGCAGACCACATACGTGCTGCAGAGCCTGCACCTGCGG
ATCCCTGAGATCTCCAACATCACCACAACCCCTCACACACTGCCAGCCGCCTGGCTGACCATGTTTGACG
CCGTGCTGATCCTGCTGCTGATCCCTCTGAAGGACAAGCTGGTGGATCCAATCCTGAGGCGCCACGGCCT
GCTGCCTTCTAGCCTGAAGAGGATCGCCGTGGGCATGTTCTTTGTGATGTGCTCTGCCTTCGCCGCAGGA
ATCCTGGAGAGCAAGCGCCTGAATCTGGTGAAGGAGAAGACAATCAACCAGACCATCGGCAATGTGGTGT
ACCACGCCGCCGATCTGTCCCTGTGGTGGCAGGTGCCTCAGTATCTGCTGATCGGCATCAGCGAGATCTT
CGCCTCCATCGCCGGCCTGGAGTTTGCCTATTCTGCCGCCCCAAAGTCTATGCAGAGCGCCATCATGGGC
CTGTTCTTTTTCTTTTCCGGAGTGGGATCTTTTGTGGGAAGCGGACTGCTGGCCCTGGTGAGCATCAAGG
CCATCGGCTGGATGTCCTCTCACACAGACTTCGGCAACATCAATGGCTGCTACCTGAACTACTATTTCTT
TCTGCTGGCAGCAATCCAGGGAGCCACCCTGCTGCTGTTCCTGATCATCTCCGTGAAGTATGACCACCAC
AGAGATCACCAGCGGTCCAGAGCCAATGGCGTGCCAACCTCTCGGAGAGCCTAA
